>Addgene plasmid #16765 | XE157 GFP-XDpr-delta PDZB-CS2+ | addgene partial sequence | sequence record 23378 | GFP-F 5'-GGTCCTTCTTGAGTTTGTAAC-3'
TGGNNGGATGACTATACAAGGATCCCATCGATTCGAATTCACCATGAAGCCGATCCCCGCCGCCCCTGAG
CCCCTGGGGCAACACCAGGACAGCCCCCGCCGTAAGGACAAGGGAGAGGCGGAATCGGAACGGCAGAGGA
CCCGGGAGCGCCTGGAGGCTACGTTGGCCGGACTCGCGGAGCTGGGGCATCTGAGGCACCGGCAGGAGGT
GCTGATAAAGAGCGTGCTGAGCCCCGGGACACGGACACACGGAGACGCTGCGGCACGGACGGGCGACAAC
CCGCGCAGCCTGGAGGAGAAGTTCCTGGAGGACAATATCTTGCTGCTAAAGAAACAGTTGAACTGCCTAA
GAAAGCGAGATGCTGGTTTGCTGAGCCAGCTGCATGAGTTGGACAAGCAAATAAACGATCTTAGAATTGA
CGTTGAAAAGACAGAAGAGCATCTGGAGACAGACAGCCGACCCAGTTCAGGATTTTATGAGCTGAGTGAT
GGGACTTCAGGATCCCTCTCCAATTCCTCCAACTCAGTGTTCAGCGAATGTTTATCCAGCTGCCACTCCA
GCACCTGCTTTTGCAACCCCTTGGAAACATCATTAAACCTCACAGATGGTCAAGCAAAGTCTGCAGACGA
CTTTCTTGAATGGCTGGACTACAGAGAAAGTCAACATGAAACTGGCACAGTTCGCCGCTCCTTTTCTGCA
CCACATTCCAACTCTGTCGACATTGGGGCAGATGTGCACCCCAAATATCAGTGTGACCTGGTATCTAAAA
ATGGTAATG
