[The description below was written by a language model from this plasmid's Addgene catalogue record.]
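Description:
XE157 GFP-XDpr-delta PDZB-CS2+ is a Xenopus expression plasmid built on the pCS2+ backbone (about 4.1 kb without insert), propagated in E. coli as a high-copy plasmid under ampicillin selection. No feature table accompanies the record, so individual backbone elements are not itemised. However, pCS2+ is a standard dual-purpose vector generally known to carry a strong CMV-derived promoter for direct expression in vertebrate cells and embryos, an SP6 promoter upstream of the cloning site for in vitro transcription, and an SV40 polyadenylation signal downstream. Consistent with this, SP6 is listed as the 5′ sequencing primer, and the depositor notes that the plasmid is linearised downstream of the insert, which fits its use as a template for synthesising capped mRNA.

The insert encodes Xenopus laevis Dapper (XDpr; Entrez gene dact1-b, also known as Frodo), fused at its N terminus to GFP. The coding sequence is truncated to remove the last four amino acids. As the "delta PDZB" name indicates, this deletes the C-terminal PDZ-binding motif, the type of short terminal peptide through which a protein contacts a PDZ domain. The construct is described as a GFP-tagged version of a related untagged clone from the same series. It comes from work identifying Dapper as a Dishevelled-associated antagonist of beta-catenin and JNK signalling that is required for notochord formation. Its likely use is expression in frog embryos or cultured cells to follow the localisation of the mutant protein by fluorescence, and to test how losing the PDZ-binding motif affects Dapper's interaction with Dishevelled and its influence on Wnt pathway output, in comparison with full-length Dapper.
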