Addgene plasmid #16765: XE157 GFP-XDpr-delta PDZB-CS2+
Depositing lab: Randall Moon. Depositing organization: University of Washington. Publication: Dapper, a Dishevelled-associated antagonist of beta-catenin and JNK signaling, is required for notochord formation. Cheyette BN, Waxman JS, Miller JR, Takemaru K, Sheldahl LC, Khlebtsova N, Fox EP, Earnest T, Moon RT. Dev Cell. 2002 Apr. 2(4):449-61. 10.1016/S1534-5807(02)00140-5 PubMed 11970895.
Backbone
  Vector backbone: pCS2+
  Backbone size w/o insert (bp): 4095
  Vector type: Xenopus Expression
Growth in bacteria
  Bacterial resistance: Ampicillin, 100 μg/mL
  Growth temperature: 37°C
  Growth strain: DH5alpha
  Copy number: High Copy
Gene/Insert
  Gene/Insert name: XDpr-delta PDZB (alt names: dapper; dpr)
  Species: X. laevis (frog)
  Mutation: XDpr is truncated to delete the last four amino acids
  Entrez Gene: dact1-b (a.k.a. dpr, dpr1, dact1, frodo, hdpr1, Dapper, thyex3, dapper1)
  Tag / fusion protein: gfp (N terminal on insert)
  Cloning method: Restriction Enzyme
  Sequencing primers: 5′ SP6
Terms and licenses: Academic/Nonprofit Terms; Industry Terms: Not Available to Industry
Depositor comments: Clone XE155 with a 5' GFP tag. The XDpr is truncated to delete the last four amino acids. Xba1 site is not methylated. Notes for Use: Linearize with either Not1 or Asp718. Reference: B. Cheyette et al. (2002). Developmental Cell 2: 449-461.
How to cite: XE157 GFP-XDpr-delta PDZB-CS2+ was a gift from Randall Moon (Addgene plasmid # 16765 ; http://n2t.net/addgene:16765 ; RRID:Addgene_16765)
